>Addgene plasmid #234159 | pAIP4_1EYH | addgene full sequence | sequence record 464125 | Addgene NGS Result
[89 nt withheld, positions 1-89]
CCCATTCGCCAATCCGGATATAGTTCCTCCTTTCAGCAAAAAACCCCTCAAGACCCGTTTAGAGGCCCCA
AGGGGTTATGCTAGTTATTGCTCAGCGGTGGCAGCAGCCAACTCAGCTTCCTTTCGGGCTTTGTTAGCAG
CCGGATCTCAGTGGTGGTGGTGGTGGTGCTCGAGTCATTACGAACCTGCGGTTTGAGCCAGCTTTTCTTT
GGTCTTGAGCGCATGTGCGCGTTCCTCGCGCAAACGATCTTCGTCACGCAGCAAGGCAACCAGCTGTTTC
GCCTTCTCACGAACATTAACGCCCTGGTCCTTACCATCACGATCCACGTATTGGAAGTCCTTAAGAGTTT
GAACCGCGTACATGTTCTCTTTGCACTGCTGGCTCACGCGCTCGCTACCCGTTTTAATCAGATATTCCAT
CAGGGTCATAGCTTTGTACACGTGACGCCAGTTCTTGCCGTGGTCATTCAAACGTTTCCAAATCATGGAC
ATGATCTCGCTAAACGCCACGACGTTATAGGTCAGATCGGCGATTTCGGACATCAGAGACGAGCTCGGAC
CCCACGGGTCGTTGCTGGTCGCTTCTCTTACTTTTATTTCAGCCTCTGAATAATTGTGTCCAGAGCCGCC
AATCTGTTCACGGTGGGCTTCAATGATGTCGTTGTCTTCCATGTCCAGGTCTTCCGGCGCTTGATCTGCC
TGGATGCGAATACCGTCATACAGGAAACGCAGGCTATCCATTTCCTTGCCCTGACGTTTGGCAAACGCTT
CCATCAGGCGACGCAGCGGCGTGGTCTTTTTGATCTTAAAGAAAATTTCAGAGCTGCCGTCACTAACTTT
CAGGTTAATATGGGTTTCCGGTTTCACTTCCGGCTTGACTTCCGGCTTTGCTTCTTGGTTGACTTCCGAA
TCTTGCAGGCTACCGTGGTGATGGTGATGGTGATGATGGTGATGAATCTTCGCCATCATATGTATATCTC
CTTCTTAAAGTTAAACAAAATTATTTCTAGAGGGGAATTGTTATCCGCTCACAATTCCCCTATAGTGAGT
CGTATTAATTTCGCGGGATCGAGATCGATCTCGATCCTCTACGCCGGACGCATCGTGGCCGGCATCACCG
GCGCCACAGGTGCGGTTGCTGGCGCCTATATCGCCGACATCACCGATGGGGAAGATCGGGCTCGCCACTT
CGGGCTCATGAGCGCTTGTTTCGGCGTGGGTATGGTGGCAGGCCCCGTGGCCGGGGGACTGTTGGGCGCC
ATCTCCTTGCATGCACCATTCCTTGCGGCGGCGGTGCTCAACGGCCTCAACCTACTACTGGGCTGCTTCC
TAATGCAGGAGTCGCATAAGGGAGAGCGTCGAGATCCCGGACACCATCGAATGGCGCAAAACCTTTCGCG
GTATGGCATGATAGCGCCCGGAAGAGAGTCAATTCAGGGTGGTGAATGTGAAACCAGTAACGTTATACGA
TGTCGCAGAGTATGCCGGTGTCTCTTATCAGACCGTTTCCCGCGTGGTGAACCAGGCCAGCCACGTTTCT
GCGAAAACGCGGGAAAAAGTGGAAGCGGCGATGGCGGAGCTGAATTACATTCCCAACCGCGTGGCACAAC
AACTGGCGGGCAAACAGTCGTTGCTGATTGGCGTTGCCACCTCCAGTCTGGCCCTGCACGCGCCGTCGCA
AATTGTCGCGGCGATTAAATCTCGCGCCGATCAACTGGGTGCCAGCGTGGTGGTGTCGATGGTAGAACGA
AGCGGCGTCGAAGCCTGTAAAGCGGCGGTGCACAATCTTCTCGCGCAACGCGTCAGTGGGCTGATCATTA
ACTATCCGCTGGATGACCAGGATGCCATTGCTGTGGAAGCTGCCTGCACTAATGTTCCGGCGTTATTTCT
TGATGTCTCTGACCAGACACCCATCAACAGTATTATTTTCTCCCATGAAGACGGTACGCGACTGGGCGTG
GAGCATCTGGTCGCATTGGGTCACCAGCAAATCGCGCTGTTAGCGGGCCCATTAAGTTCTGTCTCGGCGC
GTCTGCGTCTGGCTGGCTGGCATAAATATCTCACTCGCAATCAAATTCAGCCGATAGCGGAACGGGAAGG
CGACTGGAGTGCCATGTCCGGTTTTCAACAAACCATGCAAATGCTGAATGAGGGCATCGTTCCCACTGCG
ATGCTGGTTGCCAACGATCAGATGGCGCTGGGCGCAATGCGCGCCATTACCGAGTCCGGGCTGCGCGTTG
GTGCGGACATCTCGGTAGTGGGATACGACGATACCGAAGACAGCTCATGTTATATCCCGCCGTTAACCAC
CATCAAACAGGATTTTCGCCTGCTGGGGCAAACCAGCGTGGACCGCTTGCTGCAACTCTCTCAGGGCCAG
GCGGTGAAGGGCAATCAGCTGTTGCCCGTCTCACTGGTGAAAAGAAAAACCACCCTGGCGCCCAATACGC
AAACCGCCTCTCCCCGCGCGTTGGCCGATTCATTAATGCAGCTGGCACGACAGGTTTCCCGACTGGAAAG
CGGGCAGTGAGCGCAACGCAATTAATGTAAGTTAGCTCACTCATTAGGCACCGGGATCTCGACCGATGCC
CTTGAGAGCCTTCAACCCAGTCAGCTCCTTCCGGTGGGCGCGGGGCATGACTATCGTCGCCGCACTTATG
ACTGTCTTCTTTATCATGCAACTCGTAGGACAGGTGCCGGCAGCGCTCTGGGTCATTTTCGGCGAGGACC
GCTTTCGCTGGAGCGCGACGATGATCGGCCTGTCGCTTGCGGTATTCGGAATCTTGCACGCCCTCGCTCA
AGCCTTCGTCACTGGTCCCGCCACCAAACGTTTCGGCGAGAAGCAGGCCATTATCGCCGGCATGGCGGCC
CCACGGGTGCGCATGATCGTGCTCCTGTCGTTGAGGACCCGGCTAGGCTGGCGGGGTTGCCTTACTGGTT
AGCAGAATGAATCACCGATACGCGAGCGAACGTGAAGCGACTGCTGCTGCAAAACGTCTGCGACCTGAGC
AACAACATGAATGGTCTTCGGTTTCCGTGTTTCGTAAAGTCTGGAAACGCGGAAGTCAGCGCCCTGCACC
ATTATGTTCCGGATCTGCATCGCAGGATGCTGCTGGCTACCCTGTGGAACACCTACATCTGTATTAACGA
AGCGCTGGCATTGACCCTGAGTGATTTTTCTCTGGTCCCGCCGCATCCATACCGCCAGTTGTTTACCCTC
ACAACGTTCCAGTAACCGGGCATGTTCATCATCAGTAACCCGTATCGTGAGCATCCTCTCTCGTTTCATC
GGTATCATTACCCCCATGAACAGAAATCCCCCTTACACGGAGGCATCAGTGACCAAACAGGAAAAAACCG
CCCTTAACATGGCCCGCTTTATCAGAAGCCAGACATTAACGCTTCTGGAGAAACTCAACGAGCTGGACGC
GGATGAACAGGCAGACATCTGTGAATCGCTTCACGACCACGCTGATGAGCTTTACCGCAGCTGCCTCGCG
CGTTTCGGTGATGACGGTGAAAACCTCTGACACATGCAGCTCCCGGAGACGGTCACAGCTTGTCTGTAAG
CGGATGCCGGGAGCAGACAAGCCCGTCAGGGCGCGTCAGCGGGTGTTGGCGGGTGTCGGGGCGCAGCCAT
GACCCAGTCACGTAGCGATAGCGGAGTGTATACTGGCTTAACTATGCGGCATCAGAGCAGATTGTACTGA
GAGTGCACCATTGCGGTGTGAAATACCGCACAGATGCGTAAGGAGAAAATACCGCATCAGGCGCTCTTCC
GCTTCCTCGCTCACTGACTCGCTGCGCTCGGTCGTTCGGCTGCGGCGAGCGGTATCAGCTCACTCAAAGG
CGGTAATACGGTTATCCACAGAATCAGGGGATAACGCAGGAAAGAACATGTGAGCAAAAGGCCAGCAAAA
GGCCAGGAACCGTAAAAAGGCCGCGTTGCTGGCGTTTTTCCATAGGCTCCGCCCCCCTGACGAGCATCAC
AAAAATCGACGCTCAAGTCAGAGGTGGCGAAACCCGACAGGACTATAAAGATACCAGGCGTTTCCCCCTG
GAAGCTCCCTCGTGCGCTCTCCTGTTCCGACCCTGCCGCTTACCGGATACCTGTCCGCCTTTCTCCCTTC
GGGAAGCGTGGCGCTTTCTCATAGCTCACGCTGTAGGTATCTCAGTTCGGTGTAGGTCGTTCGCTCCAAG
CTGGGCTGTGTGCACGAACCCCCCGTTCAGCCCGACCGCTGCGCCTTATCCGGTAACTATCGTCTTGAGT
CCAACCCGGTAAGACACGACTTATCGCCACTGGCAGCAGCCACTGGTAACAGGATTAGCAGAGCGAGGTA
TGTAGGCGGTGCTACAGAGTTCTTGAAGTGGTGGCCTAACTACGGCTACACTAGAAGGACAGTATTTGGT
ATCTGCGCTCTGCTGAAGCCAGTTACCTTCGGAAAAAGAGTTGGTAGCTCTTGATCCGGCAAACAAACCA
CCGCTGGTAGCGGTGGTTTTTTTGTTTGCAAGCAGCAGATTACGCGCAGAAAAAAAGGATCTCAAGAAGA
TCCTTTGATCTTTTCTACGGGGTCTGACGCTCAGTGGAACGAAAACTCACGTTAAGGGATTTTGGTCATG
AACAATAAAACTGTCTGCTTACATAAACAGTAATACAAGGGGTGTTATGAGCCATATTCAACGGGAAACG
TCTTGCTCTAGGCCGCGATTAAATTCCAACATGGATGCTGATTTATATGGGTATAAATGGGCTCGCGATA
ATGTCGGGCAATCAGGTGCGACAATCTATCGATTGTATGGGAAGCCCGATGCGCCAGAGTTGTTTCTGAA
ACATGGCAAAGGTAGCGTTGCCAATGATGTTACAGATGAGATGGTCAGACTAAACTGGCTGACGGAATTT
ATGCCTCTTCCGACCATCAAGCATTTTATCCGTACTCCTGATGATGCATGGTTACTCACCACTGCGATCC
CCGGGAAAACAGCATTCCAGGTATTAGAAGAATATCCTGATTCAGGTGAAAATATTGTTGATGCGCTGGC
AGTGTTCCTGCGCCGGTTGCATTCGATTCCTGTTTGTAATTGTCCTTTTAACAGCGATCGCGTATTTCGT
CTCGCTCAGGCGCAATCACGAATGAATAACGGTTTGGTTGATGCGAGTGATTTTGATGACGAGCGTAATG
GCTGGCCTGTTGAACAAGTCTGGAAAGAAATGCATAAACTTTTGCCATTCTCACCGGATTCAGTCGTCAC
TCATGGTGATTTCTCACTTGATAACCTTATTTTTGACGAGGGGAAATTAATAGGTTGTATTGATGTTGGA
CGAGTCGGAATCGCAGACCGATACCAGGATCTTGCCATCCTATGGAACTGCCTCGGTGAGTTTTCTCCTT
CATTACAGAAACGGCTTTTTCAAAAATATGGTATTGATAATCCTGATATGAATAAATTGCAGTTTCATTT
GATGCTCGATGAGTTTTTCTAAGAATTAATTCATGAGCGGATACATATTTGAATGTATTTAGAAAAATAA
ACAAATAGGGGTTCCGCGCACATTTCCCCGAAAAGTGCCACCTAAATTGTAAGCGTTAATATTTTGTTAA
AATTCGCGTTAAATTTTTGTTAAATCAGCTCATTTTTTAACCAATAGGCCGAAATCGGCAAAATCCCTTA
TAAATCAAAAGAATAGACCGAGATAGGGT
[37 nt withheld, positions 5789-5825]
AAAGAACGTGGACTCCAACGTCAAAGG
[49 nt withheld, positions 5853-5901]
T
[91 nt withheld, positions 5903-5993]
G
[35 nt withheld, positions 5995-6029]
Features (pLannotate 1.2.2; 21 found; start..end, strand, type, name):
    126..173     -  terminator     T7 terminator: transcription terminator for bacteriophage T7 RNA polymerase
    181..230     -  CDS            SET1 (fragment): solubility-enhancement tag derived from T7 phage gene 10B
    240..257     -  CDS            9xHis (fragment): 9xHis affinity tag
    276..731     -  CDS            Epn1 (fragment): EPN1_MOUSE - Experimental evidence at protein level: Swiss-Prot protein existence level 1. Binds to membranes enriched in phosphatidylinositol 4,5- bisphosphate (PtdIns(4,5)P2). Modifies membrane curvature and facilitates the formation of clathrin-coated invaginations (By similarity). Regulates receptor-mediated endocytosis (By similarity). From Mus musculus (Mouse).
    711..1007    -  CDS            SMT3: SMT3_YEAST - Experimental evidence at protein level: Swiss-Prot protein existence level 1. Not known; suppressor of MIF2 mutations. From Saccharomyces cerevisiae (strain ATCC 204508 / S288c) (Baker's yeast).
   1015..1034    -  CDS            7xHis (fragment): 6xHis affinity tag
   1066..1088    -  RBS            RBS: efficient ribosome binding site from bacteriophage T7 gene 10 (Olins and Rangwala, 1989)
   1103..1127    -  protein_bind   lac operator: The lac repressor binds to the lac operator to inhibit transcription in E. coli. This inhibition can be relieved by adding lactose or isopropyl-β-D-thiogalactopyranoside (IPTG). lac repressor encoded by lacI
   1128..1146    -  promoter       T7 promoter: promoter for bacteriophage T7 RNA polymerase
   1172..1451    +  CDS            TcR (fragment): tetracycline efflux protein; tet; confers resistance to tetracycline
   1459..1536    +  promoter       lacI promoter: lacI
   1537..2619    +  CDS            lacI: lac repressor; lacI; The lac repressor binds to the lac operator to inhibit transcription in E. coli. This inhibition can be relieved by adding lactose or isopropyl-β-D-thiogalactopyranoside (IPTG).
   2632..2653    +  protein_bind   CAP binding site: CAP binding activates transcription in the presence of cAMP. E. coli catabolite activator protein
   2668..2959    +  CDS            TcR (fragment): tetracycline efflux protein; tet; confers resistance to tetracycline
   3031..3411    -  CDS            YPB1_ECOLX: Protein predicted: Swiss-Prot protein existence level 4. From Escherichia coli.
   3428..3619    +  CDS            rop: Rop protein, which maintains plasmids at low copy number; rop
   3721..3860    +  misc_feature   bom: basis of mobility region from pBR322
   4046..4634    -  rep_origin     ori: high-copy-number ColE1/pMB1/pBR322/pUC origin of replication
   4756..5571    +  CDS            KanR: aminoglycoside phosphotransferase; aph(3')-Ia; confers resistance to kanamycin in bacteria or G418 (Geneticin®) in eukaryotes
   5580..5637    -  promoter       AmpR promoter (fragment): bla
   5690..89      -  rep_origin     f1 ori (across the origin) (sequence partly withheld): f1 bacteriophage origin of replication; arrow indicates direction of (+) strand synthesis
