[The description below was written by a language model from this plasmid's Addgene catalogue record and pLannotate feature annotations shown in this document.]
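Description:
pAIP4_1EYH is a bacterial expression plasmid built on the pET29b backbone for producing a fragment of rat epsin-1 (Epn1) in Escherichia coli. The 432 bp insert is named after the structure entry 1EYH, was derived from synthetic DNA, and was placed in the vector by Golden Gate assembly, with the flanking BsaI sites destroyed in the process. The plasmid carries a ColE1/pMB1-type origin together with rop and the pBR322 bom region. The catalogue lists it as high copy, although rop normally moderates copy number. Selection is by kanamycin through the aph(3')-Ia gene, and an f1 origin is also present. Short tetracycline-resistance fragments in the annotation are nonfunctional pBR322 remnants typical of pET backbones.

Expression is driven by a T7 promoter with an adjacent lac operator and the T7 gene 10 ribosome binding site, and it ends at the T7 terminator. The plasmid-encoded lacI repressor keeps transcription off until IPTG is added, in a host that supplies T7 RNA polymerase. The open reading frame begins with a polyhistidine tag, recorded as 10xHis, fused to yeast Smt3 (SUMO), followed by the epsin-1 segment. The annotation tool matched this segment to the closely related mouse orthologue, whereas the catalogue gives rat as the source species. Smt3 generally improves solubility, and a SUMO-specific protease can cleave precisely after it. That property fits the associated work on high-throughput purification by protease elution from affinity resin. The feature table also detects partial His-tag and SET1 solubility-tag sequences downstream of the insert. The record does not say whether these are translated as part of the product.
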