Addgene plasmid #234159: pAIP4_1EYH
Purpose: Heterologous protein expression of epsin-1 (EPS-15-interacting protein 1) in Escherichia coli
Depositing lab: Christopher Bahl. Depositing organization: AI Proteins. Publication: Facile, high-throughput protein purification enabled by high-efficiency protease elution. Cárcamo Noriega EN, Truebridge IS, Teets FD 3rd, Bowman JW 3rd, Rodriguez N, Howard TA, Bahl CD. Protein Sci. 2026 Sep;35(9):e70746. doi: 10.1002/pro.70746. PubMed 42555168.
Backbone
  Vector backbone: pET29b
  Backbone size w/o insert (bp): 5679
  Vector type: Bacterial Expression
Growth in bacteria
  Bacterial resistance: Kanamycin, 50 μg/mL
  Growth temperature: 37°C
  Growth strain: DH10B
  Copy number: High Copy
Gene/Insert
  Gene/Insert name: 1EYH (alt names: EPN1_RAT; Epsin-1 (EPS-15-interacting protein 1))
  Species: R. norvegicus (rat)
  Insert size (bp): 432
  Entrez Gene: Epn1
  Promoter: T7
  Tag / fusion protein: 10x HisTag-Smt3 (N terminal on backbone)
  Cloning method: Golden Gate
  Sequencing primers: 5′ T7-promoter; 3′ T7-Term
Resource information
  A portion of this plasmid was derived from a plasmid made by: Synthetic DNA
Terms and licenses: Academic/Nonprofit Terms; Industry Terms
Depositor comments: 5' cloning site: BsaI (destroyed), 3' cloning site: BsaI (destroyed)
How to cite: pAIP4_1EYH was a gift from Christopher Bahl (Addgene plasmid # 234159 ; http://n2t.net/addgene:234159 ; RRID:Addgene_234159)
